Addgene plasmid #135821: D5_Ld_280600
Purpose: Expression of Leishmania donovani ectodomain in mammalian cells
Depositing lab: Gavin Wright. Depositing organization: Wellcome Sanger Institute. Publication: Systematic identification of genes encoding cell surface and secreted proteins that are essential for in vitro growth and infection in Leishmania donovani. Roberts AJ, Ong HB, Clare S, Brandt C, Harcourt K, Franssen SU, Cotton JA, Muller-Sienerth N, Wright GJ. PLoS Pathog. 2022 Feb 24;18(2):e1010364. doi: 10.1371/journal.ppat.1010364. eCollection 2022 Feb. PubMed 35202447.
Backbone
  Vector backbone: pTT3
  Backbone manufacturer: Yves Durocher, NRC
  Backbone size w/o insert (bp): 6132
  Vector type: Mammalian Expression
Growth in bacteria
  Bacterial resistance: Ampicillin, 100 μg/mL
  Growth temperature: 37°C
  Growth strain: DH5alpha
  Copy number: High Copy
Gene/Insert
  Gene/Insert name: major surface protease gp63, putative,leishmanolysin, putative (alt name: LDPBK_280600)
  Species: Leishmania donovani
  Insert size (bp): 1572
  Tag / fusion protein: biotinylation sequence and His tag (C terminal on insert)
  Cloning method: Unknown
Terms and licenses: Academic/Nonprofit Terms; Industry Terms: Not Available to Industry
How to cite: D5_Ld_280600 was a gift from Gavin Wright (Addgene plasmid # 135821 ; http://n2t.net/addgene:135821 ; RRID:Addgene_135821)
