[The description below was written by a language model from this plasmid's Addgene catalogue record and pLannotate feature annotations shown in this document.]
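Description:
D5_Ld_280600 is a mammalian expression plasmid built on the pTT3 backbone and designed to produce the ectodomain of a Leishmania donovani surface protein as a soluble, secreted recombinant protein. The insert (about 1.6 kb) encodes a putative major surface protease gp63, or leishmanolysin (LDPBK_280600). In bacteria the plasmid is maintained through a high-copy ColE1/pUC-type origin and selected with ampicillin via the β-lactamase gene. The 7.7 kb sequence matches the stated backbone plus insert.

Expression is driven by the human CMV immediate-early enhancer and promoter. These are followed by adenovirus-derived leader and splice elements and a chimeric intron fragment, which generally improve transcript processing and yield. The short "PTP" hit on the opposite strand in this region is most likely an annotation artefact of that adenoviral leader sequence rather than a functional coding region. A mouse immunoglobulin heavy chain signal sequence lies immediately upstream of the insert position and directs the protein into the secretory pathway. A rabbit β-globin polyadenylation signal terminates the transcript.

The feature table does not annotate the ectodomain itself or its tags. The unannotated stretch between the signal sequence and the poly(A) signal presumably holds them, and the catalogue record lists a C-terminal biotinylation sequence and His tag, useful for capture on streptavidin and for metal-affinity purification. An Epstein-Barr virus oriP fragment allows episomal persistence in cells that express EBNA1, favouring high-level transient expression. Small lac, tet and bla fragments are backbone remnants. The plasmid comes from a study that systematically examined L. donovani cell surface and secreted proteins.
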