Features (pLannotate 1.2.2; 17 found; start..end, strand, type, name):
      1..380     +  enhancer       CMV enhancer: human cytomegalovirus immediate early enhancer
    382..581     +  promoter       CMV promoter: human cytomegalovirus (CMV) immediate early promoter
    649..687     +  misc_feature   Ad SA (fragment): adenovirus major late transcript splice acceptor (Friedrich and Soriano, 1991)
    720..929     -  CDS            PTP (fragment): TERM_ADE02 - Experimental evidence at protein level: Swiss-Prot protein existence level 1. Protein covalently bound to the viral DNA that acts as a primer for viral genomic replication by DNA strand displacement. Assembles on the viral origin of replication in an initiation complex with viral polymerase, DBP, host NFIA and host POU2F1/OCT1. During initiation, the polymerase covalently couples the first dCTP with Ser- 580 of pTP. The terminal protein stimulates the template activity over 20 fold compared to protein-free templates. Neo-synthesized viral genomes are linked to two preterminal prot
    960..1049    +  intron         chimeric intron (fragment): chimera between introns from adenovirus and immunoglobulin heavy chain genes
   1068..1114    +  CDS            IgH signal sequence (fragment): signal sequence from the mouse immunoglobulin heavy chain variable region
   2931..2986    +  polyA_signal   β-globin poly(A) signal: rabbit β-globin polyadenylation signal (Gil and Proudfoot, 1987)
   3500..5181    -  rep_origin     oriP (fragment): Epstein-Barr virus oriP replication origin (Yates et al., 2000)
   5308..5412    +  promoter       AmpR promoter: bla
   5413..6273    +  CDS            AmpR: β-lactamase; bla; confers resistance to ampicillin, carbenicillin, and related antibiotics
   6444..7032    +  rep_origin     ori: high-copy-number ColE1/pMB1/pBR322/pUC origin of replication
   7215..7307    +  CDS            lacI (fragment): lac repressor; lacI; The lac repressor binds to the lac operator to inhibit transcription in E. coli. This inhibition can be relieved by adding lactose or isopropyl-β-D-thiogalactopyranoside (IPTG).
   7320..7341    +  protein_bind   CAP binding site: CAP binding activates transcription in the presence of cAMP. E. coli catabolite activator protein
   7356..7386    +  promoter       lac promoter: promoter for the E. coli lac operon
   7394..7410    +  protein_bind   lac operator: The lac repressor binds to the lac operator to inhibit transcription in E. coli. This inhibition can be relieved by adding lactose or isopropyl-β-D-thiogalactopyranoside (IPTG). lac repressor encoded by lacI
   7480..7496    +  promoter       tet promoter (fragment): E. coli promoter for tetracycline efflux protein gene
   7506..7531    -  CDS            bla(M) (fragment): β-lactamase lacking the signal sequence; bla(M); allows cytosolic expression of β-lactamase
>Addgene plasmid #135821 | D5_Ld_280600 | addgene full sequence | sequence record 274515 | Addgene NGS Result
GACATTGATTATTGACTAGTTATTAATAGTAATCAATTACGGGGTCATTAGTTCATAGCCCATATATGGA
GTTCCGCGTTACATAACTTACGGTAAATGGCCCGCCTGGCTGACCGCCCAACGACCCCCGCCCATTGACG
TCAATAATGACGTATGTTCCCATAGTAACGCCAATAGGGACTTTCCATTGACGTCAATGGGTGGAGTATT
TACGGTAAACTGCCCACTTGGCAGTACATCAAGTGTATCATATGCCAAGTCCGCCCCCTATTGACGTCAA
TGACGGTAAATGGCCCGCCTGGCATTATGCCCAGTACATGACCTTACGGGACTTTCCTACTTGGCAGTAC
ATCTACGTATTAGTCATCGCTATTACCATGGTGATGCGGTTTTGGCAGTACACCAATGGGCGTGGATAGC
GGTTTGACTCACGGGGATTTCCAAGTCTCCACCCCATTGACGTCAATGGGAGTTTGTTTTGGCACCAAAA
TCAACGGGACTTTCCAAAATGTCGTAATAACCCCGCCCCGTTGACGCAAATGGGCGGTAGGCGTGTACGG
TGGGAGGTCTATATAAGCAGAGCTCGTTTAGTGAACCGTCAGATCCTCACTCTCTTCCGCATCGCTGTCT
GCGAGGGCCAGCTGTTGGGCTCGCGGTTGAGGACAAACTCTTCGCGGTCTTTCCAGTACTCTTGGATCGG
AAACCCGTCGGCCTCCGAACGGTACTCCGCCACCGAGGGACCTGAGCGAGTCCGCATCGACCGGATCGGA
AAACCTCTCGAGAAAGGCGTCTAACCAGTCACAGTCGCAAGGTAGGCTGAGCACCGTGGCGGGCGGCAGC
GGGTGGCGGTCGGGGTTGTTTCTGGCGGAGGTGCTGCTGATGATGTAATTAAAGTAGGCGGTCTTGAGAC
GGCGGATGGTCGAGGTGAGGTGTGGCAGGCTTGAGATCCAGCTGTTGGGGTGAGTACTCCCTCTCAAAAG
CGGGCATTACTTCTGCGCTAAGATTGTCAGTTTCCAAAAACGAGGAGGATTTGATATTCACCTGGCCCGA
TCTGGCCATACACTTGAGTGACAATGACATCCACTTTGCCTTTCTCTCCACAGGTGTCCACTCCCAGGTC
CAAGTTTGCCACCATGGAGTTTCAGACCCAGGTACTCATGTCCCTGCTGCTCTGCATGTCTGGTGCGGCC
GCCACCGCTCAGGGCGATCCTGAGAGAGCCGACAGCGAGGAACCCAGATGCGGCTTCGACGAGCTGGAAG
CCCGGATGATCGGCACCCGGGTGTCCGTGATCAGCCGGGTGGAACCTCCTACCGGCGAACTGGCCGTGGC
CGCTGCTGCTACAGGCGCCTGGCAGCCCATCCGGATCGCCGTGTTCACCGAGGACATCAGCAACAGCAGC
CAGCACTGCACCGCCAGCGGCCAGAGCAGACCCACCTTCAGAGGCGGCAGAGTGACCTGCTCTGCCGCCG
ACGTGCTGACCCGCGAGAAGAAACGGGTGCTGCTGGAACTGCTGATCCCCAGCGCCGTGCAGCTGCATCA
GGAACGGCTGAACGTCCAGCGCGAGAACGGCAACATCGTGGTGTCCCCATTCATCAAGAAGCACAGCATC
TGCGGCCAGTTCAGCATCCCCGAGGAACACATGAAGACCGGCGTGCCCGACGCCGACTTCGTGCTGTACA
TGAGCGCCGCTCCCACCAGCGGCTCTGTGATCGCCTGGGCCGTGAAGTGCCAGAGCTTCGACAACGGCCG
GTCCAGCGTGGGCGTGGCCACCATCAGCCCCAAGTACATCACCGCCGAGCCCAAGACCGTGCGGGTGGTG
GCCCATGAAGTGCTGCACGCCCTGGGCTTCACCAGAAGCGTGTTCAAGCAGCAGAACATGCTGGTCATGG
CCAGCTTCCGGGGCAAGAGCCCCAGCCCCGTGATCAGATCCGCCAACGTGGTGGCTCAGGCCCAGCTGCA
CTACGGCTGCAAGACCCAGGCCAGCATGGAACTGGAAGATGAGGGCGGCAAGGGCACCGTGTCCAGCCAC
TGGAAGCGGCGGAGCGCCAAGGATGAGCTGATGGCCGGCTTCAGCGGCGTGGGAGTGTACAGCGCCCTGA
CAATCGCCGCCATGGAAGATACCGGCTACTACCAGGGCAACTACGCCAAGGCCGAGCCCATGGCCTACGG
CCACGAAGTGGGCTGCAAGCTGAGCAGCGAGAGATGCGTGATCAAGAGCACCAGCCAGATCCCCGCCATG
TTCTGCGACGCCCCCGATGCCCCTTGGAGCTGCACCAGCGATCGGAGAGGCATCGGCCGGTGCATCCTGA
CCAGCTACAACAGCAACCTGCCCACCTACTTCCAGTACTTCGGCGACCCCAGACTGGGCGGACCCGACCC
CCTGATGGACTTCTGCCCTTTCGTGCGGGCTGCCGACGACACCATGTGCGCCGCCAAGACCAACGCCCTG
AAGGGCAGCGTGTACGGCGTGATGAGCAGATGCGTGGACACCCCTGCCGGCTTCTCCATCGACGACTCTG
CCGTGCAGCAGCACGGAATCTGCGCCGAGGTGCAGTGCGGCAGCAGCGCCTACGGCGTGAAGATCAACGG
CGCCAGCGCCTTCAGAGACTGCCCCCCTGGCAGCACCTACAACCTGAGCACCCTGAGCCCCAGCTTCAGC
AAGGGCCACCTCGTGTGCCCCAGCTACGAGAGCGTGTGCGCCATCAACATCAACGCCAGCCTGTACGAAG
AGTACAGCCGGCTGCTGACCGACCACAGCGTGACAGGCGCGCCCGGCAGCCTGCACCACATCCTGGACGC
CCAGAAGATGCTGTGGAACCACAGGGACAGGAACCTGCCTCCTCTGGCCCCTCTGGGCCCCCACCACCAT
CACCACCATTGAGTCTAGACACGTGATTAATTAAGGATCCCCCGACCTCGACCTCTGGCTAATAAAGGAA
ATTTATTTTCATTGCAATAGTGTGTTGGAATTTTTTGTGTCTCTCACTCGGAAGGACATATGGGAGGGCA
AATCATTTGGTCGAGATCCCTCGGAGATCTCTAGCTAGAGGATCGATCCCCGCCCCGGACGAACTAAACC
TGACTACGACATCTCTGCCCCTTCTTCGCGGGGCAGTGCATGTAATCCCTTCAGTTGGTTGGTACAACTT
GCCAACTGGGCCCTGTTCCACATGTGACACGGGGGGGGACCAAACACAAAGGGGTTCTCTGACTGTAGTT
GACATCCTTATAAATGGATGTGCACATTTGCCAACACTGAGTGGCTTTCATCCTGGAGCAGACTTTGCAG
TCTGTGGACTGCAACACAACATTGCCTTTATGTGTAACTCTTGGCTGAAGCTCTTACACCAATGCTGGGG
GACATGTACCTCCCAGGGGCCCAGGAAGACTACGGGAGGCTACACCAACGTCAATCAGAGGGGCCTGTGT
AGCTACCGATAAGCGGACCCTCAAGAGGGCATTAGCAATAGTGTTTATAAGGCCCCCTTGTTAACCCTAA
ACGGGTAGCATATGCTTCCCGGGTAGTAGTATATACTATCCAGACTAACCCTAATTCAATAGCATATGTT
ACCCAACGGGAAGCATATGCTATCGAATTAGGGTTAGTAAAAGGGTCCTAAGGAACAGCGATATCTCCCA
CCCCATGAGCTGTCACGGTTTTATTTACATGGGGTCAGGATTCCACGAGGGTAGTGAACCATTTTAGTCA
CAAGGGCAGTGGCTGAAGATCAAGGAGCGGGCAGTGAACTCTCCTGAATCTTCGCCTGCTTCTTCATTCT
CCTTCGTTTAGCTAATAGAATAACTGCTGAGTTGTGAACAGTAAGGTGTATGTGAGGTGCTCGAAAACAA
GGTTTCAGGTGACGCCCCCAGAATAAAATTTGGACGGGGGGTTCAGTGGTGGCATTGTGCTATGACACCA
ATATAACCCTCACAAACCCCTTGGGCAATAAATACTAGTGTAGGAATGAAACATTCTGAATATCTTTAAC
AATAGAAATCCATGGGGTGGGGACAAGCCGTAAAGACTGGATGTCCATCTCACACGAATTTATGGCTATG
GGCAACACATAATCCTAGTGCAATATGATACTGGGGTTATTAAGATGTGTCCCAGGCAGGGACCAAGACA
GGTGAACCATGTTGTTACACTCTATTTGTAACAAGGGGAAAGAGAGTGGACGCCGACAGCAGCGGACTCC
ACTGGTTGTCTCTAACACCCCCGAAAATTAAACGGGGCTCCACGCCAATGGGGCCCATAAACAAAGACAA
GTGGCCACTCTTTTTTTTGAAATTGTGGAGTGGGGGCACGCGTCAGCCCCCACACGCCGCCCTGCGGTTT
TGGACTGTAAAATAAGGGTGTAATAACTTGGCTGATTGTAACCCCGCTAACCACTGCGGTCAAACCACTT
GCCCACAAAACCACTAATGGCACCCCGGGGAATACCTGCATAAGTAGGTGGGCGGGCCAAGATAGGGGCG
CGATTGCTGCGATCTGGAGGACAAATTACACACACTTGCGCCTGAGCGCCAAGCACAGGGTTGTTGGTCC
TCATATTCACGAGGTCGCTGAGAGCACGGTGGGCTAATGTTGCCATGGGTAGCATATACTACCCAAATAT
CTGGATAGCATATGCTATCCTAATCTATATCTGGGTAGCATAGGCTATCCTAATCTATATCTGGGTAGCA
TATGCTATCCTAATCTATATCTGGGTAGTATATGCTATCCTAATTTATATCTGGGTAGCATAGGCTATCC
TAATCTATATCTGGGTAGCATATGCTATCCTAATCTATATCTGGGTAGTATATGCTATCCTAATCTGTAT
CCGGGTAGCATATGCTATCCTAATAGAGATTAGGGTAGTATATGCTATCCTAATTTATATCTGGGTAGCA
TATACTACCCAAATATCTGGATAGCATATGCTATCCTAATCTATATCTGGGTAGCATATGCTATCCTAAT
CTATATCTGGGTAGCATAGGCTATCCTAATCTATATCTGGGTAGCATATGCTATCCTAATCTATATCTGG
GTAGTATATGCTATCCTAATTTATATCTGGGTAGCATAGGCTATCCTAATCTATATCTGGGTAGCATATG
CTATCCTAATCTATATCTGGGTAGTATATGCTATCCTAATCTGTATCCGGGTAGCATATGCTATCCTCAT
GATAAGCTGTCAAACATGAGAATTTTCTTGAAGACGAAAGGGCCTCGTGATACGCCTATTTTTATAGGTT
AATGTCATGATAATAATGGTTTCTTAGACGTCAGGTGGCACTTTTCGGGGAAATGTGCGCGGAACCCCTA
TTTGTTTATTTTTCTAAATACATTCAAATATGTATCCGCTCATGAGACAATAACCCTGATAAATGCTTCA
ATAATATTGAAAAAGGAAGAGTATGAGTATTCAACATTTCCGTGTCGCCCTTATTCCCTTTTTTGCGGCA
TTTTGCCTTCCTGTTTTTGCTCACCCAGAAACGCTGGTGAAAGTAAAAGATGCTGAAGATCAGTTGGGTG
CACGAGTGGGTTACATCGAACTGGATCTCAACAGCGGTAAGATCCTTGAGAGTTTTCGCCCCGAAGAACG
TTTTCCAATGATGAGCACTTTTAAAGTTCTGCTATGTGGCGCGGTATTATCCCGTGTTGACGCCGGGCAA
GAGCAACTCGGTCGCCGCATACACTATTCTCAGAATGACTTGGTTGAGTACTCACCAGTCACAGAAAAGC
ATCTTACGGATGGCATGACAGTAAGAGAATTATGCAGTGCTGCCATAACCATGAGTGATAACACTGCGGC
CAACTTACTTCTGACAACGATCGGAGGACCGAAGGAGCTAACCGCTTTTTTGCACAACATGGGGGATCAT
GTAACTCGCCTTGATCGTTGGGAACCGGAGCTGAATGAAGCCATACCAAACGACGAGCGTGACACCACGA
TGCCTGCAGCAATGGCAACAACGTTGCGCAAACTATTAACTGGCGAACTACTTACTCTAGCTTCCCGGCA
ACAATTAATAGACTGGATGGAGGCGGATAAAGTTGCAGGACCACTTCTGCGCTCGGCCCTTCCGGCTGGC
TGGTTTATTGCTGATAAATCTGGAGCCGGTGAGCGTGGGTCTCGCGGTATCATTGCAGCACTGGGGCCAG
ATGGTAAGCCCTCCCGTATCGTAGTTATCTACACGACGGGGAGTCAGGCAACTATGGATGAACGAAATAG
ACAGATCGCTGAGATAGGTGCCTCACTGATTAAGCATTGGTAACTGTCAGACCAAGTTTACTCATATATA
CTTTAGATTGATTTAAAACTTCATTTTTAATTTAAAAGGATCTAGGTGAAGATCCTTTTTGATAATCTCA
TGACCAAAATCCCTTAACGTGAGTTTTCGTTCCACTGAGCGTCAGACCCCGTAGAAAAGATCAAAGGATC
TTCTTGAGATCCTTTTTTTCTGCGCGTAATCTGCTGCTTGCAAACAAAAAAACCACCGCTACCAGCGGTG
GTTTGTTTGCCGGATCAAGAGCTACCAACTCTTTTTCCGAAGGTAACTGGCTTCAGCAGAGCGCAGATAC
CAAATACTGTTCTTCTAGTGTAGCCGTAGTTAGGCCACCACTTCAAGAACTCTGTAGCACCGCCTACATA
CCTCGCTCTGCTAATCCTGTTACCAGTGGCTGCTGCCAGTGGCGATAAGTCGTGTCTTACCGGGTTGGAC
TCAAGACGATAGTTACCGGATAAGGCGCAGCGGTCGGGCTGAACGGGGGGTTCGTGCACACAGCCCAGCT
TGGAGCGAACGACCTACACCGAACTGAGATACCTACAGCGTGAGCTATGAGAAAGCGCCACGCTTCCCGA
AGGGAGAAAGGCGGACAGGTATCCGGTAAGCGGCAGGGTCGGAACAGGAGAGCGCACGAGGGAGCTTCCA
GGGGGAAACGCCTGGTATCTTTATAGTCCTGTCGGGTTTCGCCACCTCTGACTTGAGCGTCGATTTTTGT
GATGCTCGTCAGGGGGGCGGAGCCTATGGAAAAACGCCAGCAACGCGGCCTTTTTACGGTTCCTGGCCTT
TTGCTGGCCTTTTGCTCACATGTTCTTTCCTGCGTTATCCCCTGATTCTGTGGATAACCGTATTACCGCC
TTTGAGTGAGCTGATACCGCTCGCCGCAGCCGAACGACCGAGCGCAGCGAGTCAGTGAGCGAGGAAGCGG
AAGAGCGCCCAATACGCAAACCGCCTCTCCCCGCGCGTTGGCCGATTCATTAATGCAGCTGGCACGACAG
GTTTCCCGACTGGAAAGCGGGCAGTGAGCGCAACGCAATTAATGTGAGTTAGCTCACTCATTAGGCACCC
CAGGCTTTACACTTTATGCTTCCGGCTCGTATGTTGTGTGGAATTGTGAGCGGATAACAATTTCACACAG
GAAACAGCTATGACCATGATTACGCCAAGCTCTAGCTAGAGGTCGACCAATTCTCATGTTTGACAGCTTA
TCATCGCAGATCCGGGCAACGTTGTTGCCATTGCTGCAGGCGCAGAACTGGTAGGTATGGAAGATCTATA
CATTGAATCAATATTGGCAATTAGCCATATTAGTCATTGGTTATATAGCATAAATCAATATTGGCTATTG
GCCATTGCATACGTTGTATCTATATCATAATATGTACATTTATATTGGCTCATGTCCAATATGACCGCCA
TGTT
